>Addgene plasmid #27165 | pCMV-BiP-Myc-KDEL T37G | addgene partial sequence | sequence record 33482 | 27165 with hGH-pA-R
GCTCCACTGCCCTGCTCCATACCACCCCCCTCCACCCCATAATATTATAGAAGGACACCTAGTCAGACAA
AATGATGCAACTTAATTTTATTAGGACAAGGCTGGTGGGCACTGGAGTGGCAACTTCCAGGGCCAGGAGA
GGCACTGGGGAGGGGTCACAGGGATGCCACCCGGGATCACTACTTGTCATCGTCATCCTTGTAGTCGATG
TCATGATCTTTATAATCACCGTCATGGTCTTTGTAGTCAGCCCGGGATCCTCTAGACTACAGCTCGTCCT
TCAGATCCTCTTCTGAGATGAGTTTTTGTTCGAAGGGCCCTCTAGCCAACTCATCTTTTTCTGCTGTATC
CTCTTCACCAGTTGGGGGAGGGCCTGCACTTCCATAGAGTTTGCTGATAATTGGTTGAACAATTTCTTCC
AGTTCCTTCTTCTTAGCTTTGAAGTCTTCAATGTCAGCATCTTGGTGGCTTTCCAGCCATTCAATCTTTT
CTTCTACAGCTTTTTCCATGGTCTCCTTATCTTCAGAGGAAAGTTTACCTCCCAGCTTTTCTTTATCTCC
AATCTGATTCTTTAGAGAATAGGCATAGCTTTCCAACTCATTTCTAGTATCAATGCGCTCCTTGAGCTTT
TTGTCTTCCTCAGCAAACTTCTCAGCATCATTAACCATCCTTTCGATTTCTTCAGGTGTCAGGCGATTCT
GGTCATTGGTGATTGTGATCTTATTTTTGTTCCCTGTACCCTTGTCTTCAGCTGTCACTCGAAGAATACC
ATTCACATCTATCTCAAAGGTGACTTCAATCTGTGGGACCCCACGAGGAGCAGGAGGAATTCCAGTCAGA
TCAAATGTACCCAGAAG
