>Addgene plasmid #27165 | pCMV-BiP-Myc-KDEL T37G | addgene partial sequence | sequence record 33483 | 27165 with CMV-F
AGCAGAGCTCGTTTAGTGAACCGTCAGAATTAAGCTTGCTGGCAAGATGAAGCTCTCCCTGGTGGCCGCG
ATGCTGCTGCTGCTCAGCGCGGCGCGGGCCGAGGAGGAGGACAAGAAGGAGGACGTGGGCACGGTGGTCG
GCATCGACCTGGGGGGCACCTACTCCTGCGTCGGCGTGTTCAAGAACGGCCGCGTGGAGATCATCGCCAA
CGATCAGGGCAACCGCATCACGCCGTCCTATGTCGCCTTCACTCCTGAAGGGGAACGTCTGATTGGCGAT
GCCGCCAAGAACCAGCTCACCTCCAACCCCGAGAACACGGTCTTTGACGCCAAGCGGCTCATCGGCCGCA
CGTGGAATGACCCGTCTGTGCAGCAGGACATCAAGTTCTTGCCGTTCAAGGTGGTTGAAAAGAAAACTAA
ACCATACATTCAAGTTGATATTGGAGGTGGGCAAACAAAGACATTTGCTCCTGAAGAAATTTCTGCCATG
GTTCTCACTAAAATGAAAGAAACCGCTGAGGCTTATTTGGGAAAGAAGGTTACCCATGCAGTTGTTACTG
TACCAGCCTATTTTAATGATGCCCAACGCCAAGCAACCAAAGACGCTGGAACTATTGCTGGCCTAAATGT
TATGAGGATCATCAACGAGCCTACGGCAGCTGCTATTGCTTATGGCCTGGATAAGAGGGAGGGGGAGAAG
AACATCCTGGTGTTTGACCTGGGTGGCGGAACCTTCGATGTGTCTCTTCTCACCATTGACAATGGTGTCT
TCGAAGTTGTGGCCACTAATGGAGATACTCATCTGGGTGGAGAAGACTTTGACCAGCGTGTCATGGAACA
CTTCATCAAACTGTACAA
