[The description below was written by a language model from this plasmid's Addgene catalogue record.]
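Description:
pCMV-BiP-Myc-KDEL T37G is a mammalian expression plasmid built on a pCMV backbone. It is propagated in E. coli as a high-copy plasmid under ampicillin selection. The record does not name the origin of replication, list any mammalian selection marker, or include a feature table, so the backbone details beyond these fields are not documented. The backbone name and the CMV forward sequencing primer indicate that the insert is transcribed from the cytomegalovirus immediate-early promoter, a strong constitutive promoter commonly used for transient expression in transfected mammalian cells.

The insert is human BiP (HSPA5, also known as GRP78), the major Hsp70-family chaperone of the endoplasmic reticulum, cloned between HindIII and XbaI sites. It carries a T37G substitution that the record annotates as the ATP-bound form. A Myc epitope is fused at the C terminus for detection or immunoprecipitation with anti-Myc antibodies. It is followed by a KDEL motif, the canonical ER retention and retrieval signal. Placing KDEL after the tag keeps it at the extreme C terminus, where it must sit for KDEL receptors to recognise it, so the tagged protein should remain in the ER lumen like endogenous BiP.

The associated work concerns how ER stress controls ATF6 localization through release of BiP binding and exposure of Golgi localization signals. In that context, this construct suits experiments that express a distinguishable, nucleotide-cycle mutant of BiP and test how its ATP-dependent behaviour affects binding to and release from partners such as ATF6.
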