Addgene plasmid #27165: pCMV-BiP-Myc-KDEL T37G
Depositing lab: Ron Prywes. Depositing organization: Columbia University. Publication: ER stress regulation of ATF6 localization by dissociation of BiP/GRP78 binding and unmasking of Golgi localization signals. Shen J, Chen X, Hendershot L, Prywes R. Dev Cell. 2002 Jul . 3(1):99-111. 10.1016/S1534-5807(02)00203-4 PubMed 12110171.
Backbone
  Vector backbone: pCMV
  Vector type: Mammalian Expression
Growth in bacteria
  Bacterial resistance: Ampicillin, 100 μg/mL
  Growth temperature: 37°C
  Growth strain: DH5alpha
  Copy number: High Copy
Gene/Insert
  Gene/Insert name: BiP
  Species: H. sapiens (human)
  Mutation: ATP bound form: T37G
  Entrez Gene: HSPA5 (a.k.a. BIP, GRP78, HEL-S-89n)
  Tag / fusion protein: Myc (C terminal on insert); KDEL (C terminal on insert)
  Cloning method: Restriction Enzyme; 5′ cloning site HindIII (unknown if destroyed); 3′ cloning site XbaI (unknown if destroyed)
  Sequencing primers: 5′ CMV-F
Terms and licenses: Academic/Nonprofit Terms; Industry Terms: Not Available to Industry
How to cite: pCMV-BiP-Myc-KDEL T37G was a gift from Ron Prywes (Addgene plasmid # 27165 ; http://n2t.net/addgene:27165 ; RRID:Addgene_27165)
